Addgene plasmid #46068: pXP842
Purpose: (Empty Backbone)
Depositing lab: Nancy DaSilva. Depositing organization: University of California, Irvine. Publication: Development and characterization of a vector set with regulated promoters for systematic metabolic engineering in Saccharomyces cerevisiae. Shen MW, Fang F, Sandmeyer S, Da Silva NA. Yeast. 2012 Dec;29(12):495-503. doi: 10.1002/yea.2930. Epub 2012 Nov 19. PubMed 23166051.
Backbone
  Vector backbone: pUC18
  Vector type: Yeast Expression
  Promoter: ADH2
  Selectable markers: URA3
Growth in bacteria
  Bacterial resistance: Ampicillin, 100 μg/mL
  Growth temperature: 37°C
  Growth strain: XL1 Blue
  Copy number: High Copy
Terms and licenses: Academic/Nonprofit Terms; Industry Terms: Not Available to Industry
Depositor comments: Addgene's quality control sequencing has identified a few discrepancies compared to the depositor's full sequence; these differences are not thought to affect plasmid function.
How to cite: pXP842 was a gift from Nancy DaSilva (Addgene plasmid # 46068 ; http://n2t.net/addgene:46068 ; RRID:Addgene_46068)
