[The description below was written by a language model from this plasmid's Addgene catalogue record and pLannotate feature annotations shown in this document.]
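Description:
pXP842 is an empty yeast expression backbone built on pUC18, belonging to a vector set with regulated promoters developed for systematic metabolic engineering in Saccharomyces cerevisiae. It is an E. coli–yeast shuttle plasmid of 5,866 bp. In bacteria it replicates at high copy from the pUC-type ColE1/pMB1 origin and is selected through the β-lactamase (AmpR) gene conferring ampicillin resistance. In yeast it is maintained episomally through the 2μ origin of replication, which typically supports multicopy propagation, and is selected by complementation of uracil auxotrophy with the URA3 marker driven by its own promoter.

The expression cassette is defined by the ADH2 promoter listed in the catalogue entry and a CYC1 transcription terminator. The automated feature table does not annotate the ADH2 promoter, but an unannotated stretch of about 600 bp lies directly upstream of the terminator, where it would be expected; the record does not describe the cloning site between the two. ADH2 is a glucose-repressed yeast promoter that becomes active as glucose is depleted, allowing expression of an inserted gene to be delayed until late in growth without adding an inducer. The URA3 cassette is flanked by two loxP sites in the same orientation, so Cre recombinase can excise the marker, permitting its reuse in successive engineering steps; URA3 can also be counterselected with 5-fluoroorotic acid. Remnants of the pUC18 backbone, including polylinker fragments, the lac promoter/operator region and small lacI, rop and bom fragments, are also detected and have no evident role in yeast expression. The depositor notes a few minor sequencing discrepancies not thought to affect function.
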