Features (pLannotate 1.2.2; 17 found; start..end, strand, type, name):
    602..849     +  terminator     CYC1 terminator: S. cerevisiae CYC1; transcription terminator for CYC1
    854..894     -  misc_feature   MCS (fragment): pUC18/19 multiple cloning site
    895..928     +  protein_bind   loxP: Cre-mediated recombination occurs in the 8-bp core sequence (GCATACAT). Cre recombinase
    946..1162    +  promoter       URA3 promoter: S. cerevisiae URA3
   1163..1966    +  CDS            URA3: orotidine-5'-phosphate decarboxylase, required for uracil biosynthesis; S. cerevisiae URA3; yeast auxotrophic marker, counterselectable with 5-fluoroorotic acid (5-FOA)
   2045..2078    +  protein_bind   loxP: Cre-mediated recombination occurs in the 8-bp core sequence (GCATACAT). Cre recombinase
   2079..2100    -  misc_feature   MCS (fragment): pUC18/19 multiple cloning site
   2101..3443    -  rep_origin     2μ ori: yeast 2μ plasmid origin of replication
   3487..3503    -  protein_bind   lac operator: The lac repressor binds to the lac operator to inhibit transcription in E. coli. This inhibition can be relieved by adding lactose or isopropyl-β-D-thiogalactopyranoside (IPTG). lac repressor encoded by lacI
   3511..3541    -  promoter       lac promoter: promoter for the E. coli lac operon
   3556..3577    -  protein_bind   CAP binding site: CAP binding activates transcription in the presence of cAMP. E. coli catabolite activator protein
   3590..3682    -  CDS            lacI (fragment): lac repressor; lacI; The lac repressor binds to the lac operator to inhibit transcription in E. coli. This inhibition can be relieved by adding lactose or isopropyl-β-D-thiogalactopyranoside (IPTG).
   3865..4453    -  rep_origin     ori: high-copy-number ColE1/pMB1/pBR322/pUC origin of replication
   4624..5484    -  CDS            AmpR: β-lactamase; bla; confers resistance to ampicillin, carbenicillin, and related antibiotics
   5485..5589    -  promoter       AmpR promoter: bla
   5684..5719    +  CDS            rop (fragment): Rop protein, which maintains plasmids at low copy number; rop
   5821..6       +  misc_feature   bom (fragment) (across the origin): basis of mobility region from pBR322
>Addgene plasmid #46068 | pXP842 | depositor full sequence | sequence record 65296 | pXP842 sequence 5866 bps
CATATGATTTAGCGGCCGCAAAACGTAGGGGCAAACAAACGGAAAAATCGTTTCTCAAATTTTCTGATGC
CAAGAACTCTAACCAGTCTTATCTAAAAATTGCCTTATGATCCGTCTCTCCGGTTACAGCCTGTGTAACT
GATTAATCCTGCCTTTCTAATCACCATTCTAATGTTTTAATTAAGGGATTTTGTCTTCATTAACGGCTTT
CGCTCATAAAAATGTTATGACGTTTTGCCCGCAGGCGGGAAACCATCCACTTCACGAGACTGATCTCCTC
TGCCGGAACACCGGGCATCTCCAACTTATAAGTTGGAGAAATAAGAGAATTTCAGATTGAGAGAATGAAA
AAAAAAAAAAAAAAAAAGGCAGAGGAGAGCATAGAAATGGGGTTCACTTTTTGGTAAAGCTATAGCATGC
CTATCACATATAAATAGAGTGCCAGTAGCGACTTTTTTCACACTCGAAATACTCTTACTACTGCTCTCTT
GTTGTTTTTATCACTTCTTGTTTCTTCTTGGTAAATAGAATATCAAGCTACAAAAAGCATACAATCAACT
ATCAACTATTAACTATATCGTAATACACAACTAGTCTCGAGTCATGTAATTAGTTATGTCACGCTTACAT
TCACGCCCTCCCCCCACATCCGCTCTAACCGAAAAGGAAGGAGTTAGACAACCTGAAGTCTAGGTCCCTA
TTTATTTTTTTATAGTTATGTTAGTATTAAGAACGTTATTTATATTTCAAATTTTTCTTTTTTTTCTGTA
CAGACGCGTGTACGCATGTAACATTATACTGAAAACCTTGCTTGAGAAGGTTTTGGGACGCTCGAAGGCT
TTAATTTGCGGCCAAGCTTGCATGCCTGCAGGTCGACTCTAGAGGATCCCCGGGATAACTTCGTATAGCA
TACATTATACGAAGTTATCAGGGTCCATAAAGCTTTTCAATTCATCTTTTTTTTTTTTGTTCTTTTTTTT
GATTCCGGTTTCTTTGAAATTTTTTTGATTCGGTAATCTCCGAGCAGAAGGAAGAACGAAGGAAGGAGCA
CAGACTTAGATTGGTATATATACGCATATGTGGTGTTGAAGAAACATGAAATTGCCCAGTATTCTTAACC
CAACTGCACAGAACAAAAACCTGCAGGAAACGAAGATAAATCATGTCGAAAGCTACATATAAGGAACGTG
CTGCTACTCATCCTAGTCCTGTTGCTGCCAAGCTATTTAATATCATGCACGAAAAGCAAACAAACTTGTG
TGCTTCATTGGATGTTCGTACCACCAAGGAATTACTGGAGTTAGTTGAAGCATTAGGTCCCAAAATTTGT
TTACTAAAAACACATGTGGATATCTTGACTGATTTTTCCATGGAGGGCACAGTTAAGCCGCTAAAGGCAT
TATCCGCCAAGTACAATTTTTTACTCTTCGAAGACAGAAAATTTGCTGACATTGGTAATACAGTCAAATT
GCAGTACTCTGCGGGTGTATACAGAATAGCAGAATGGGCAGACATTACGAATGCACACGGTGTGGTGGGC
CCAGGTATTGTTAGCGGTTTGAAGCAGGCGGCGGAAGAAGTAACAAAGGAACCTAGAGGCCTTTTGATGT
TAGCAGAATTGTCATGCAAGGGCTCCCTAGCTACTGGAGAATATACTAAGGGTACTGTTGACATTGCGAA
GAGCGACAAAGATTTTGTTATCGGCTTTATTGCTCAAAGAGACATGGGTGGAAGAGATGAAGGTTACGAT
TGGTTGATTATGACACCCGGTGTGGGTTTAGATGACAAGGGAGACGCATTGGGTCAACAGTATAGAACCG
TGGATGATGTGGTCTCTACAGGATCTGACATTATTATTGTTGGAAGAGGACTATTTGCAAAGGGAAGGGA
TGCTAAGGTAGAGGGTGAACGTTACAGAAAAGCAGGCTGGGAAGCATATTTGAGAAGATGCGGCCAGCAA
AACTAAAAAACTGTATTATAAGTAAATGCATGTATACTAAACTCACAAATTAGAGCTTCAATTTAATTAT
ATCAGTTATTACCCATAACTTCGTATAGCATACATTATACGAAGTTATCCCGGGTACCGAGCTCGAATTC
AACGAAGCATCTGTGCTTCATTTTGTAGAACAAAAATGCAACGCGAGAGCGCTAATTTTTCAAACAAAGA
ATCTGAGCTGCATTTTTACAGAACAGAAATGCAACGCGAAAGCGCTATTTTACCAACGAAGAATCTGTGC
TTCATTTTTGTAAAACAAAAATGCAACGCGAGAGCGCTAATTTTTCAAACAAAGAATCTGAGCTGCATTT
TTACAGAACAGAAATGCAACGCGAGAGCGCTATTTTACCAACAAAGAATCTATACTTCTTTTTTGTTCTA
CAAAAATGCATCCCGAGAGCGCTATTTTTCTAACAAAGCATCTTAGATTACTTTTTTTCTCCTTTGTGCG
CTCTATAATGCAGTCTCTTGATAACTTTTTGCACTGTAGGTCCGTTAAGGTTAGAAGAAGGCTACTTTGG
TGTCTATTTTCTCTTCCATAAAAAAAGCCTGACTCCACTTCCCGCGTTTACTGATTACTAGCGAAGCTGC
GGGTGCATTTTTTCAAGATAAAGGCATCCCCGATTATATTCTATACCGATGTGGATTGCGCATACTTTGT
GAACAGAAAGTGATAGCGTTGATGATTCTTCATTGGTCAGAAAATTATGAACGGTTTCTTCTATTTTGTC
TCTATATACTACGTATAGGAAATGTTTACATTTTCGTATTGTTTTCGATTCACTCTATGAATAGTTCTTA
CTACAATTTTTTTGTCTAAAGAGTAATACTAGAGATAAACATAAAAAATGTAGAGGTCGAGTTTAGATGC
AAGTTCAAGGAGCGAAAGGTGGATGGGTAGGTTATATAGGGATATAGCACAGAGATATATAGCAAAGAGA
TACTTTTGAGCAATGTTTGTGGAAGCGGTATTCGCAATATTTTAGTAGCTCGTTACAGTCCGGTGCGTTT
TTGGTTTTTTGAAAGTGCGTCTTCAGAGCGCTTTTGGTTTTCAAAAGCGCTCTGAAGTTCCTATACTTTC
TAGAGAATAGGAACTTCGGAATAGGAACTTCAAAGCGTTTCCGAAAACGAGCGCTTCCGAAAATGCAACG
CGAGCTGCGCACATACAGCTCACTGTTCACGTCGCACCTATATCTGCGTGTTGCCTGTATATATATATAC
ATGAGAAGAACGGCATAGTGCGTGTTTATGCTTAAATGCGTACTTATATGCGTCTATTTATGTAGGATGA
AAGGTAGTCTAGTACCTCCTGTGATATTATCCCATTCCATGCGGGGTATCGTATGCTTCCTTCAGCACTA
CCCTTTAGCTGTTCTATATGCTGCCACTCCTCAATTGGATTAGTCTCATCCTTCAATGCTATCATTTCCT
TTGATATTGGATCATACGAATTCGTAATCATGGTCATAGCTGTTTCCTGTGTGAAATTGTTATCCGCTCA
CAATTCCACACAACATACGAGCCGGAAGCATAAAGTGTAAAGCCTGGGGTGCCTAATGAGTGAGCTAACT
CACATTAATTGCGTTGCGCTCACTGCCCGCTTTCCAGTCGGGAAACCTGTCGTGCCAGCTGCATTAATGA
ATCGGCCAACGCGCGGGGAGAGGCGGTTTGCGTATTGGGCGCTCTTCCGCTTCCTCGCTCACTGACTCGC
TGCGCTCGGTCGTTCGGCTGCGGCGAGCGGTATCAGCTCACTCAAAGGCGGTAATACGGTTATCCACAGA
ATCAGGGGATAACGCAGGAAAGAACATGTGAGCAAAAGGCCAGCAAAAGGCCAGGAACCGTAAAAAGGCC
GCGTTGCTGGCGTTTTTCCATAGGCTCCGCCCCCCTGACGAGCATCACAAAAATCGACGCTCAAGTCAGA
GGTGGCGAAACCCGACAGGACTATAAAGATACCAGGCGTTTCCCCCTGGAAGCTCCCTCGTGCGCTCTCC
TGTTCCGACCCTGCCGCTTACCGGATACCTGTCCGCCTTTCTCCCTTCGGGAAGCGTGGCGCTTTCTCAT
AGCTCACGCTGTAGGTATCTCAGTTCGGTGTAGGTCGTTCGCTCCAAGCTGGGCTGTGTGCACGAACCCC
CCGTTCAGCCCGACCGCTGCGCCTTATCCGGTAACTATCGTCTTGAGTCCAACCCGGTAAGACACGACTT
ATCGCCACTGGCAGCAGCCACTGGTAACAGGATTAGCAGAGCGAGGTATGTAGGCGGTGCTACAGAGTTC
TTGAAGTGGTGGCCTAACTACGGCTACACTAGAAGGACAGTATTTGGTATCTGCGCTCTGCTGAAGCCAG
TTACCTTCGGAAAAAGAGTTGGTAGCTCTTGATCCGGCAAACAAACCACCGCTGGTAGCGGTGGTTTTTT
TGTTTGCAAGCAGCAGATTACGCGCAGAAAAAAAGGATCTCAAGAAGATCCTTTGATCTTTTCTACGGGG
TCTGACGCTCAGTGGAACGAAAACTCACGTTAAGGGATTTTGGTCATGAGATTATCAAAAAGGATCTTCA
CCTAGATCCTTTTAAATTAAAAATGAAGTTTTAAATCAATCTAAAGTATATATGAGTAAACTTGGTCTGA
CAGTTACCAATGCTTAATCAGTGAGGCACCTATCTCAGCGATCTGTCTATTTCGTTCATCCATAGTTGCC
TGACTCCCCGTCGTGTAGATAACTACGATACGGGAGGGCTTACCATCTGGCCCCAGTGCTGCAATGATAC
CGCGAGACCCACGCTCACCGGCTCCAGATTTATCAGCAATAAACCAGCCAGCCGGAAGGGCCGAGCGCAG
AAGTGGTCCTGCAACTTTATCCGCCTCCATCCAGTCTATTAATTGTTGCCGGGAAGCTAGAGTAAGTAGT
TCGCCAGTTAATAGTTTGCGCAACGTTGTTGCCATTGCTACAGGCATCGTGGTGTCACGCTCGTCGTTTG
GTATGGCTTCATTCAGCTCCGGTTCCCAACGATCAAGGCGAGTTACATGATCCCCCATGTTGTGCAAAAA
AGCGGTTAGCTCCTTCGGTCCTCCGATCGTTGTCAGAAGTAAGTTGGCCGCAGTGTTATCACTCATGGTT
ATGGCAGCACTGCATAATTCTCTTACTGTCATGCCATCCGTAAGATGCTTTTCTGTGACTGGTGAGTACT
CAACCAAGTCATTCTGAGAATAGTGTATGCGGCGACCGAGTTGCTCTTGCCCGGCGTCAATACGGGATAA
TACCGCGCCACATAGCAGAACTTTAAAAGTGCTCATCATTGGAAAACGTTCTTCGGGGCGAAAACTCTCA
AGGATCTTACCGCTGTTGAGATCCAGTTCGATGTAACCCACTCGTGCACCCAACTGATCTTCAGCATCTT
TTACTTTCACCAGCGTTTCTGGGTGAGCAAAAACAGGAAGGCAAAATGCCGCAAAAAAGGGAATAAGGGC
GACACGGAAATGTTGAATACTCATACTCTTCCTTTTTCAATATTATTGAAGCATTTATCAGGGTTATTGT
CTCATGAGCGGATACATATTTGAATGTATTTAGAAAAATAAACAAATAGGGGTTCCGCGCACATTTCCCC
GAAAAGTGCCACCTGACGTCTAAGAAACCATTATTATCATGACATTAACCTATAAAAATAGGCGTATCAC
GAGGCCCTTTCGTCTCGCGCGTTTCGGTGATGACGGTGAAAACCTCTGACACATGCAGCTCCCGGAGACG
GTCACAGCTTGTCTGTAAGCGGATGCCGGGAGCAGACAAGCCCGTCAGGGCGCGTCAGCGGGTGTTGGCG
GGTGTCGGGGCTGGCTTAACTATGCGGCATCAGAGCAGATTGTACTGAGAGTGCAC
