>Addgene plasmid #46068 | pXP842 | addgene partial sequence | sequence record 66404 | CYC1 5'-GCGTGAATGTAAGCGTGAC-3'
TGACTCGAGACTAGTTGTGTATTACGATATAGTTAATAGTTGATAGTTGATTGTATGCTTTTTGTAGCTT
GATATTCTATTTACCAAGAAGAAACAAGAAGTGATAAAAACAACAAGAGAGCAGTAGTAAGAGTATTTCG
AGTGTGAAAAAAGTCGCTACTGGCACTCTATTTATATGTGATAGGCATGCTATAGCTTTACCAAAAAGTG
AACCCCATTTCTATGCTCTCCTCTGCCTTTTTTTTTTTTTTTTTTTTCATTCTCTCAATCTGAAATTCTC
TTATTTCTCCAACTTATAAGTTGGAGATGCCCGGTGTTCCGGCAGAGGAGATCAGTCTCGTGAAGTGGAT
GGTTTCCCGCCTGCGGGCAAAACGTCATAACATTTTTATGAGCGAAAGCCGTTAATGAAGACAAAATCCC
TTAATTAAAACATTAGAATGGTGATTAGAAAGGCAGGATTAATCAGTTACACAGGCTGTAACCGGAGAGA
CGGATCATAAGGCAATTTTTAGATAAGACTGGTTAGAGTTCTTGGCATCAGAAAATTTGAGAAACGATTT
TTCCGTTTGTTTGCCCCTACGTTTTGCGGCCGCTAAATCATATGCCTGGTGCACTCTCAGTACAATCTGC
TCTGATGCCGCATAGTTAAGCCAGCCCCGACACCCGCCAACACCCGCTGACGCGCCCTGACGGGCTTGTC
TGCTCCCGGCATCCGCTTACAGACAAGCTGTGACCGTCTCCGGGAGCTGCATGTGTCAGAGGTTTTCACC
GTCATCACCGAAACGCGCGAGACGAAAGGGCCTCGTGATACGCCTATTTTTATAGGTTAATGTCATGATA
ATAATGGTTTCTTAGACGTCAGGTGGCACTTTTCGGGGAAATGTGCGCGGAACCCCTATTTGTTTATTTT
TC
