>Addgene plasmid #46068 | pXP842 | addgene partial sequence | sequence record 67446 | Ura3-F 5'-GAGAAGATGCGGCCAGCAAAA-3'
TATAAGTAAATGCATGTATACTAAACTCACAAATTAGAGCTTCAATTTAATTATATCAGTTATTACCCAT
AACTTCGTATAGCATACATTATACGAAGTTATCCCGGGTACCGAGCTCGAATTCAACGAAGCATCTGTGC
TTCATTTTGTAGAACAAAAATGCAACGCGAGAGCGCTAATTTTTCAAACAAAGAATCTGAGCTGCATTTT
TACAGAACAGAAATGCAACGCGAAAGCGCTATTTTACCAACGAAGAATCTGTGCTTCATTTTTGTAAAAC
AAAAATGCAACGCGAGAGCGCTAATTTTTCAAACAAAGAATCTGAGCTGCATTTTTACAGAACAGAAATG
CAACGCGAGAGCGCTATTTTACCAACAAAGAATCTATACTTCTTTTTTGTTCTACAAAAATGCATCCCGA
GAGCGCTATTTTTCTAACAAAGCATCTTAGATTACTTTTTTTCTCCTTTGTGCGCTCTATAATGCAGTCT
CTTGATAACTTTTTGCACTGTAGGTCCGTTAAGGTTAGAAGAAGGCTACTTTGGTGTCTATTTTCTCTTC
CATAAAAAAAGCCTGACTCCACTTCCCGCGTTTACTGATTACTAGCGAAGCTGCGGGTGCATTTTTTCAA
GATAAAGGCATCCCCGATTATATTCTATACCGATGTGGATTGCGCATACTTTGTGAACAGAAAGTGATAG
CGTTGATGATTCTTCATTGGTCAGAAAATTATGAACGGTTTCTTCTATTTTGTCTCTATATACTACGTAT
AGGAAATGTTTACATTTTCGTATTGTTTTCGATTCACTCTATGAATAGTTCTTACTACAATTTTTTTGTC
TAAAGAGTAATACTAGAGATAAACATAAAAAATGTAGAGGTCGAGTT
